Addgene plasmid #214288: pMAL-MBP-Cdc42-Q61L
Purpose: Express constitutively active Cdc42 fused with MBP
Depositing lab: Cliff Stains. Depositing organization: University of Virginia. Publication: Standardized Parts for Activation of Small GTPase Signaling in Living Cells. He Y, Faulkner BM, Roberti MA, Bassford DK, Stains C. Angew Chem Int Ed Engl. 2024 Jul 26:e202403499. doi: 10.1002/anie.202403499. PubMed 39058298.
Backbone
  Vector backbone: pMAL-c5X-His
  Backbone manufacturer: Genephore
  Backbone size w/o insert (bp): 5695
  Vector type: Bacterial Expression
Growth in bacteria
  Bacterial resistance: Ampicillin, 100 μg/mL
  Growth temperature: 37°C
  Growth strain: NEB Stable
  Copy number: High Copy
Gene/Insert
  Gene/Insert name: Constitutively active Cdc42
  Species: H. sapiens (human)
  Insert size (bp): 549
  Mutation: Cdc42-Q61L
  Entrez Gene: CDC42 (a.k.a. CDC42Hs, G25K, TKS)
  Promoter: Tac
  Tag / fusion protein: Maltose-binding protein (MBP) (N terminal on insert)
  Cloning method: Restriction Enzyme; 5′ cloning site NdeI (not destroyed); 3′ cloning site BamHI (not destroyed)
Terms and licenses: Academic/Nonprofit Terms; Industry Terms: Not Available to Industry
How to cite: pMAL-MBP-Cdc42-Q61L was a gift from Cliff Stains (Addgene plasmid # 214288 ; http://n2t.net/addgene:214288 ; RRID:Addgene_214288)
