[The description below was written by a language model from this plasmid's Addgene catalogue record and pLannotate feature annotations shown in this document.]
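Description:
pMAL-MBP-Cdc42-Q61L is a bacterial expression plasmid built on the pMAL-c5X-His backbone for producing a constitutively active form of the human small GTPase Cdc42 as a fusion to maltose-binding protein in E. coli. It replicates from a ColE1/pMB1-type origin and is selected with ampicillin through the β-lactamase gene. The catalogue lists it as high copy, although the feature table also shows a rop gene and pBR322 bom fragments, elements normally associated with copy-number moderation and the pBR322 lineage.

The expression cassette runs on one strand from the hybrid trp/lac tac promoter and an adjacent lac operator, through the MBP coding sequence, into the Cdc42 insert, and ends at the rrnB T1 and T2 transcription terminators. The annotated MBP lacks a signal sequence, so the fusion protein should remain in the cytosol. A plasmid-borne lacI gene driven by the up-mutated lacIq promoter supplies abundant lac repressor, keeping the tac promoter off until induction with IPTG. The roughly 550 bp Cdc42 insert was cloned between NdeI and BamHI sites, both retained, placing MBP at its N terminus. It carries the Q61L substitution, which is recorded as rendering the GTPase constitutively active. The backbone name suggests a His tag, and pMAL-c5X vectors usually encode a protease site between MBP and the insert, but neither is annotated in the feature table.

The construct is intended for inducible expression of the MBP–Cdc42-Q61L protein. MBP typically aids solubility and permits amylose affinity purification. It comes from work on standardized parts for activating small GTPase signaling in living cells.
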