Features (pLannotate 1.2.2; 17 found; start..end, strand, type, name):
      6..34      -  promoter       tac promoter: strong E. coli promoter; hybrid between the trp and lac UV5 promoters
    207..224     -  promoter       tet promoter (fragment): E. coli promoter for tetracycline efflux protein gene
    243..264     -  protein_bind   CAP binding site: CAP binding activates transcription in the presence of cAMP. E. coli catabolite activator protein
    277..1359    -  CDS            lacI: lac repressor; lacI; The lac repressor binds to the lac operator to inhibit transcription in E. coli. This inhibition can be relieved by adding lactose or isopropyl-β-D-thiogalactopyranoside (IPTG).
   1360..1437    -  promoter       lacIq promoter: lacI (mutant); In the lacIq allele, a single base change in the promoter boosts expression of the lacI gene about 10-fold.
   1536..1916    -  CDS            YPB1_ECOLX: Protein predicted: Swiss-Prot protein existence level 4. From Escherichia coli.
   1933..2124    +  CDS            rop: Rop protein, which maintains plasmids at low copy number; rop
   2226..2245    +  misc_feature   bom (fragment): basis of mobility region from pBR322
   2256..2308    +  misc_feature   bom (fragment): basis of mobility region from pBR322
   2494..3082    -  rep_origin     ori: high-copy-number ColE1/pMB1/pBR322/pUC origin of replication
   3170..4030    -  CDS            AmpR: β-lactamase; bla; confers resistance to ampicillin, carbenicillin, and related antibiotics
   4031..4102    -  promoter       AmpR promoter: bla
   4149..4176    -  terminator     rrnB T2 terminator: transcription terminator T2 from the E. coli rrnB gene
   4268..4354    -  terminator     rrnB T1 terminator: Escherichia coli rrnB; transcription terminator T1 from the E. coli rrnB gene
   4424..4962    -  CDS            Cdc42 (Q61L) (fragment): constitutively active mutant of human Rho family small GTPase Cdc42
   5032..6132    -  CDS            MBP: maltose binding protein from E. coli; malE (mutated); This version of the gene does not encode a signal sequence, so MBP will remain in the cytosol.
   6202..6218    -  protein_bind   lac operator: The lac repressor binds to the lac operator to inhibit transcription in E. coli. This inhibition can be relieved by adding lactose or isopropyl-β-D-thiogalactopyranoside (IPTG). lac repressor encoded by lacI
>Addgene plasmid #214288 | pMAL-MBP-Cdc42-Q61L | addgene full sequence | sequence record 422238 | Addgene NGS Result
CCACACATTATACGAGCCGATGATTAATTGTCAACAGCTCATTTCAGAATATTTGCCAGAACCGTTATGA
TGTCGGCGCAAAAAACATTATCCAGAACGGGAGTGCGCCTTGAGCGACACGAATTATGCAGTGATTTACG
ACCTGCACAGCCATACCACAGCTTCCGATGGCTGCCTGACGCCAGAAGCATTGGTGCACCGTGCAGTCGA
TGATAAGCTGTCAAACATGAGAATTGTGCCTAATGAGTGAGCTAACTTACATTAATTGCGTTGCGCTCAC
TGCCCGCTTTCCAGTCGGGAAACCTGTCGTGCCAGCTGCATTAATGAATCGGCCAACGCGCGGGGAGAGG
CGGTTTGTGTATTGGGCGCCAGGGTGGTTTTTCTTTTCACCAGTGAGACGGGCAACAGCTGATTGCCCTT
CACCGCCTGGCCCTGAGAGAGTTGCAGCAAGCGGTCCACGCTGGTTTGCCCCAGCAGGCGAAAATCCTGT
TTGATGGTGGTTAACGGCGGGATATAACATGAGCTGTCTTCGGTATCGTCGTATCCCACTACCGAAATAT
CCGCACCAACGCGCAGCCCGGACTCGGTAATGGCGCGCATTGCGCCCAGCGCCATCTGATCGTTGGCAAC
CAGCATCGCAGTGGGAACGATGCCCTCATTCAGCATTTGCATGGTTTGTTGAAAACCGGACATGGCACTC
CAGTCGCCTTCCCGTTCCGCTATCGGCTGAATTTGATTGCGAGTGAGATATTTATGCCAGCCAGCCAGAC
GCAGACGCGCCGAGACAGAACTTAATGGGCCCGCTAACAGCGCGATTTGCTGGTGACCCAATGCGACCAG
ATGCTCCACGCCCAGTCGCGTACCGTCTTCATGGGAGAAAATAATACTGTTGATGGGTGTCTGGTCAGAG
ACATCAAGAAATAACGCCGGAACATTAGTGCAGGCAGCTTCCACAGCAATGGCATCCTGGTCATCCAGCG
GATAGTTAATGATCAGCCCACTGACGCGTTGCGCGAGAAGATTGTGCACCGCCGCTTTACAGGCTTCGAC
GCCGCTTCGTTCTACCATCGACACCACCACGCTGGCACCCAGTTGATCGGCGCGAGATTTAATCGCCGCG
ACAATTTGCGACGGCGCGTGCAGGGCCAGACTGGAGGTGGCAACGCCAATCAGCAACGACTGTTTGCCCG
CCAGTTGTTGTGCCACGCGGTTGGGAATGTAATTCAGCTCCGCCATCGCCGCTTCCACTTTTTCCCGCGT
TTTCGCAGAAACGTGGCTGGCCTGGTTCACCACGCGGGAAACGGTCTGATAAGAGACACCGGCATACTCT
GCGACATCGTATAACGTTACTGGTTTCACATTCACCACCCTGAATTGACTCTCTTCCGGGCGCTATCATG
CCATACCGCGAAAGGTTTTGCACCATTCGATGGTGTCGGAATTTCGGGCAGCGTTGGGTCCTGGCCACGG
GTGCGCATGATCGTGCTCCTGTCGTTGAGGACCCGGCTAGGCTGGCGGGGTTGCCTTACTGGTTAGCAGA
ATGAATCACCGATACGCGAGCGAACGTGAAGCGACTGCTGCTGCAAAACGTCTGCGACCTGAGCAACAAC
ATGAATGGTCTTCGGTTTCCGTGTTTCGTAAAGTCTGGAAACGCGGAAGTCAGCGCCCTGCACCATTATG
TTCCGGATCTGCATCGCAGGATGCTGCTGGCTACCCTGTGGAACACCTACATCTGTATTAACGAAGCGCT
GGCATTGACCCTGAGTGATTTTTCTCTGGTCCCGCCGCATCCATACCGCCAGTTGTTTACCCTCACAACG
TTCCAGTAACCGGGCATGTTCATCATCAGTAACCCGTATCGTGAGCATCCTCTCTCGTTTCATCGGTATC
ATTACCCCCATGAACAGAAATCCCCCTTACACGGAGGCATCAGTGACCAAACAGGAAAAAACCGCCCTTA
ACATGGCCCGCTTTATCAGAAGCCAGACATTAACGCTTCTGGAGAAACTCAACGAGCTGGACGCGGATGA
ACAGGCAGACATCTGTGAATCGCTGCACGACCACGCTGATGAGCTTTACCGCAGCTGCCTCGCGCGTTTC
GGTGATGACGGTGAAAACCTCTGACACATGCAGCTCCCGGAGACGGTCACAGCTTGTCTGTAAGCGGATG
CCGGGAGCAGACAAGCCCGTCAGGGCGCGTCAGCGGGTGTTGGCGGGTGTCGGGGCGCAGCCATGACCCA
GTCACAGTGCACCTTATATGCGGTGTGAAATACCGCACAGATGCGTAAGGAGAAAATACCGCATCAGGCG
CTCTTCCGCTTCCTCGCTCACTGACTCGCTGCGCTCGGTCGTTCGGCTGCGGCGAGCGGTATCAGCTCAC
TCAAAGGCGGTAATACGGTTATCCACAGAATCAGGGGATAACGCAGGAAAGAACATGTGAGCAAAAGGCC
AGCAAAAGGCCAGGAACCGTAAAAAGGCCGCGTTGCTGGCGTTTTTCCATAGGCTCCGCCCCCCTGACGA
GCATCACAAAAATCGACGCTCAAGTCAGAGGTGGCGAAACCCGACAGGACTATAAAGATACCAGGCGTTT
CCCCCTGGAAGCTCCCTCGTGCGCTCTCCTGTTCCGACCCTGCCGCTTACCGGATACCTGTCCGCCTTTC
TCCCTTCGGGAAGCGTGGCGCTTTCTCATAGCTCACGCTGTAGGTATCTCAGTTCGGTGTAGGTCGTTCG
CTCCAAGCTGGGCTGTGTGCACGAACCCCCCGTTCAGCCCGACCGCTGCGCCTTATCCGGTAACTATCGT
CTTGAGTCCAACCCGGTAAGACACGACTTATCGCCACTGGCAGCAGCCACTGGTAACAGGATTAGCAGAG
CGAGGTATGTAGGCGGTGCTACAGAGTTCTTGAAGTGGTGGCCTAACTACGGCTACACTAGAAGGACAGT
ATTTGGTATCTGCGCTCTGCTGAAGCCAGTTACCTTCGGAAAAAGAGTTGGTAGCTCTTGATCCGGCAAA
CAAACCACCGCTGGTAGCGGTGGTTTTTTTGTTTGCAAGCAGCAGATTACGCGCAGAAAAAAAGGATCTC
AAGAAGATCCTTTGATCTTTTCTACGGGGTTGACGCTCAGTCCTAAGGAAATCAATCTAAAGTATATATG
AGTAAACTTGGTCTGACAGTTACCAATGCTTAATCAGTGAGGCACCTATCTCAGCGATCTGTCTATTTCG
TTCATCCATAGTTGCCTGACTCCCCGTCGTGTAGATAACTACGATACGGGAGGGCTTACCATCTGGCCCC
AGTGCTGCAATGATACCGCGAGACCCACGCTCACCGGCTCCAGATTTATCAGCAATAAACCAGCCAGCCG
GAAGGGCCGAGCGCAGAAGTGGTCCTGCAACTTTATCCGCCTCCATCCAGTCTATTAATTGTTGCCGGGA
AGCTAGAGTAAGTAGTTCGCCAGTTAATAGTTTGCGCAACGTTGTTGCCATTGCTACAGGCATCGTGGTG
TCACGCTCGTCGTTTGGTATGGCTTCATTCAGCTCCGGTTCCCAACGATCAAGGCGAGTTACATGATCCC
CCATGTTGTGCAAAAAAGCGGTTAGCTCCTTCGGTCCTCCGATCGTTGTCAGAAGTAAGTTGGCCGCAGT
GTTATCACTCATGGTTATGGCAGCACTGCATAATTCTCTTACTGTCATGCCATCCGTAAGATGCTTTTCT
GTGACTGGTGAGTACTCAACCAAGTCATTCTGAGAATAGTGTATGCGGCGACCGAGTTGCTCTTGCCCGG
CGTCAACACGGGATAATACCGCGCCACATAGCAGAACTTTAAAAGTGCTCATCATTGGGAAACGTTCTTC
GGGGCGAAAACTCTCAAGGATCTTACCGCTGTTGAGATCCAGTTCGATGTAACCCACTCGTGCACCCAAC
TGATCTTCAGCATCTTTTACTTTCACCAGCGTTTCTGGGTGAGCAAAAACAGGAAGGCAAAATGCCGCAA
AAAAGGGAATAAGGGCGACACGGAAATGTTGAATACTCATACTCTTCCTTTTTCAATATTATTGAAGCAT
TTATCAGGGTTATTGTCTCATGAGCGGATACATATTTGAATGTATTTAGAAAAATAAACAACGGACCGAA
AGAGTTTGTAGAAACGCAAAAAGGCCATCCGTCAGGATGGCCTTCTGCTTAATTTGATGCCTGGCAGTTT
ATGGCGGGCGTCCTGCCCGCCACCCTCCGGGCCGTTGCTTCGCAACGTTCAAATCCGCTCCCGGCGGATT
TGTCCTACTCAGGAGAGCGTTCACCGACAAACAACAGATAAAACGAAAGGCCCAGTCTTTCGACTGAGCC
TTTCGTTTTATTTGAAGCTTATTTAGTGGTGGTGATGATGATGATTACCTGCAGGGAATTCGGATCCTTA
GGGTTGAGTTTCCGGAGGCTCGAGGGCAGCTAGGATAGCCTCATCAAACACATTCTTCAGACCTCTCTGT
GTAAGTGCAGAACACTCCACATACTTGACAGCCTTCAGGTCACGGGCCAGCTTTTCAGCAGTCTCTGGAG
TGATAGGCTTCTGTTTGTTCTTGGCAAGTTTCTCAATAGTAGAGGGGTCATCTCTGAGATCAATTTGAGT
CCCAACAAGCAAGAAAGGAGTCTTTGGACAGTGGTGAGTTATCTCAGGCACCCACTTTTCTTTCACGTTT
TCAAATGAAGATGGAGAGACCACTGAAAAACAGACTAGAAATACATCTGTTTGTGGATAACTCAGCGGTC
GTAATCTGTCATAATCCTCTAGCCCTGCAGTATCAAAAAGTCCAAGAGTATATGGTTCTCCACCAATCAT
AACTGTGACTGCATAGTTGTCAAAAACAGTCGGTACATACTCCGATGGAAATTTGTTTGTTGTGTAGGAT
ATCAGGAGACATGTTTTACCAACAGCACCATCGCCCACAACAACACACTTAATTGTCTGCATATGTGAAA
TCCTTCCCTCGATCCCGAGGTTGTTGTTATTGTTATTGTTGTTGTTGTTCGAGCTCGAATTAGTCTGCGC
GTCTTTCAGGGCTTCATCGACAGTCTGACGACCGCTGGCGGCGTTGATCACCGCAGTACGCACGGCATAC
CAGAAAGCGGACATCTGCGGGATGTTCGGCATGATTTCACCTTTCTGGGCGTTTTCCATAGTGGCGGCAA
TACGCGGATCTTTCACCAACTCTTCCTCGTAAGACTTCAGCGCTACGGCACCCAGCGGTTTGTCTTTATT
AACCGCTTCCAGACCTTCATCAGTCAGCAGATAGTTTTCGAGGAACTCTTTTGCCAGCTCTTTGTTCGGA
CTGGCGGCGTTAATACCTGCGCTCAGCACGCCAACGAACGGTTTGGATGGTTGACCCTTGAAGGTCGGCA
GTACCGTTACACCATAATTCACTTTGCTGGTGTCGATGTTGGACCATGCCCACGGGCCGTTGATGGTCAT
CGCTGTTTCGCCTTTATTAAAGGCAGCTTCTGCGATGGAGTAATCGGTGTCTGCATTCATGTGTTTGTTT
TTAATCAGGTCAACCAGGAAGGTCAGACCCGCTTTCGCGCCAGCGTTATCCACGCCCACGTCTTTAATGT
CGTACTTGCCGTTTTCATACTTGAACGCATAACCCCCGTCAGCAGCAATCAGCGGCCAGGTGAAGTACGG
TTCTTGCAGGTTGAACATCAGCGCGCTCTTACCTTTCGCTTTCAGTTCTTTATCCAGCGCCGGGATCTCT
TCCCAGGTTTTTGGCGGGTTCGGCAGCAGATCTTTGTTATAAATCAGCGATAACGCTTCAACAGCGATCG
GGTAAGCAATCAGCTTGCCGTTGTAACGTACGGCATCCCAGGTAAACGGATACAGCTTGTCCTGGAACGC
TTTGTCCGGGGTGATTTCAGCCAACAGGCCAGATTGAGCGTAGCCACCAAAGCGGTCGTGTGCCCAGAAG
ATAATGTCAGGGCCATCGCCAGTTGCCGCAACCTGTGGGAATTTCTCTTCCAGTTTATCCGGATGCTCAA
CGGTGACTTTAATTCCGGTATCTTTCTCGAATTTCTTACCGACTTCAGCGAGACCGTTATAGCCTTTATC
GCCGTTAATCCAGATTACCAGTTTACCTTCTTCGATTTTCATAATCTATGGTCCTTGTTGGTCAATTGCT
CGTGAAAACACCTAAACGGACTGGCTGTTTCCTGTGTGAAATTGTTATCCGCTCACAATT
